>Addgene plasmid #174354 | C119 | addgene full sequence | sequence record 343604 | Addgene NGS Result
TTGAGATCCTTTTTTTCTGCGCGTAATCTGCTGCTTGCAAACAAAAAAACCACCGCTACCAGCGGTGGTT
TGTTTGCCGGATCAAGAGCTACCAACTCTTTTTCCGAAGGTAACTGGCTTCAGCAGAGCGCAGATACCAA
ATACTGTTCTTCTAGTGTAGCCGTAGTTAGGCCACCACTTCAAGAACTCTGTAGCACCGCCTACATACCT
CGCTCTGCTAATCCTGTTACCAGTGGCTGCTGCCAGTGGCGATAAGTCGTGTCTTACCGGGTTGGACTCA
AGACGATAGTTACCGGATAAGGCGCAGCGGTCGGGCTGAACGGGGGGTTCGTGCACACAGCCCAGCTTGG
AGCGAACGACCTACACCGAACTGAGATACCTACAGCGTGAGCTATGAGAAAGCGCCACGCTTCCCGAAGG
GAGAAAGGCGGACAGGTATCCGGTAAGCGGCAGGGTCGGAACAGGAGAGCGCACGAGGGAGCTTCCAGGG
GGAAACGCCTGGTATCTTTATAGTCCTGTCGGGTTTCGCCACCTCTGACTTGAGCGTCGATTTTTGTGAT
GCTCGTCAGGGGGGCGGAGCCTATGGAAAAACGCCAGCAACGCGGCCTTTTTACGGTTCCTGGCCTTTTG
CTGGCCTTTTGCTCACATGTGAGGGCCTATTTCCCATGATTCCTTCATATTTGCATATACGATACAAGGC
TGTTAGAGAGATAATTGGAATTAATTTGACTGTAAACACAAAGATATTAGTACAAAATACGTGACGTAGA
AAGTAATAATTTCTTGGGTAGTTTGCAGTTTTAAAATTATGTTTTAAAATGGACTATCATATGCTTACCG
TAACTTGAAAGTATTTCGATTTCTTGGCTTTATATATCTTGTGGAAAGGACGAAACACCGGAATTTTACC
CGTTAACTGTGTTTTAGAGCTAGAAATAGCAAGTTAAAATAAGGCTAGTCCGTTATCAACTTGAAAAAGT
GGCACCGAGTCGGTGCTTTTTTGTTTTAGAGCTAGAAATAGCAAGTTAAAATAAGGCTAGTCCGTTTTTA
GCGCGTGCGCCAATTCTGCAGACAAATGGCTCTAGAGGTACCCGTTACATAACTTACGGTAAATGGCCCG
CCTGGCTGACCGCCCAACGACCCCCGCCCATTGACGTCAATAGTAACGCCAATAGGGACTTTCCATTGAC
GTCAATGGGTGGAGTATTTACGGTAAACTGCCCACTTGGCAGTACATCAAGTGTATCATATGCCAAGTAC
GCCCCCTATTGACGTCAATGACGGTAAATGGCCCGCCTGGCATTGTGCCCAGTACATGACCTTATGGGAC
TTTCCTACTTGGCAGTACATCTACGTATTAGTCATCGCTATTACCATGGTCGAGGTGAGCCCCACGTTCT
GCTTCACTCTCCCCATCTCCCCCCCCTCCCCACCCCCAATTTTGTATTTATTTATTTTTTAATTATTTTG
TGCAGCGATGGGGGCGGGGGGGGGGGGGGGGGGGGGCGGGGCGGGGCGAGGGGCGGGGCGGGGCGAGGCG
GAGAGGTGCGGCGGCAGCCAATCAGAGCGGCGCGCTCCGAAAGTTTCCTTTTATGGCGAGGCGGCGGCGG
CGGCGGCCCTATAAAAAGCGAAGCGCGCGGCGGGCGGGAGTCGCTGCGCGCTGCCTTCGCCCCGTGCCCC
GCTCCGCCGCCGCCTCGCGCCGCCCGCCCCGGCTCTGACTGACCGCGTTACTCCCACAGGTGAGCGGGCG
GGACGGCCCTTCTCCTCCGGGCTGTAATTAGCTGAGCAAGAGGTAAGGGTTTAAGGGATGGTTGGTTGGT
GGGGTATTAATGTTTAATTACCTGGAGCACCTGCCTGAAATCACTTTTTTTCAGGTTGGACCGGTGCCAC
CATGGACTATAAGGACCACGACGGAGACTACAAGGATCATGATATTGATTACAAAGACGATGACGATAAG
ATGGCCCCAAAGAAGAAGCGGAAGGTCGGTATCCACGGAGTCCCAGCAGCCGACAAGAAGTACAGCATCG
GCCTGGACATCGGCACCAACTCTGTGGGCTGGGCCGTGATCACCGACGAGTACAAGGTGCCCAGCAAGAA
ATTCAAGGTGCTGGGCAACACCGACCGGCACAGCATCAAGAAGAACCTGATCGGAGCCCTGCTGTTCGAC
AGCGGCGAAACAGCCGAGGCCACCCGGCTGAAGAGAACCGCCAGAAGAAGATACACCAGACGGAAGAACC
GGATCTGCTATCTGCAAGAGATCTTCAGCAACGAGATGGCCAAGGTGGACGACAGCTTCTTCCACAGACT
GGAAGAGTCCTTCCTGGTGGAAGAGGATAAGAAGCACGAGCGGCACCCCATCTTCGGCAACATCGTGGAC
GAGGTGGCCTACCACGAGAAGTACCCCACCATCTACCACCTGAGAAAGAAACTGGTGGACAGCACCGACA
AGGCCGACCTGCGGCTGATCTATCTGGCCCTGGCCCACATGATCAAGTTCCGGGGCCACTTCCTGATCGA
GGGCGACCTGAACCCCGACAACAGCGACGTGGACAAGCTGTTCATCCAGCTGGTGCAGACCTACAACCAG
CTGTTCGAGGAAAACCCCATCAACGCCAGCGGCGTGGACGCCAAGGCCATCCTGTCTGCCAGACTGAGCA
AGAGCAGACGGCTGGAAAATCTGATCGCCCAGCTGCCCGGCGAGAAGAAGAATGGCCTGTTCGGAAACCT
GATTGCCCTGAGCCTGGGCCTGACCCCCAACTTCAAGAGCAACTTCGACCTGGCCGAGGATGCCAAACTG
CAGCTGAGCAAGGACACCTACGACGACGACCTGGACAACCTGCTGGCCCAGATCGGCGACCAGTACGCCG
ACCTGTTTCTGGCCGCCAAGAACCTGTCCGACGCCATCCTGCTGAGCGACATCCTGAGAGTGAACACCGA
GATCACCAAGGCCCCCCTGAGCGCCTCTATGATCAAGAGATACGACGAGCACCACCAGGACCTGACCCTG
CTGAAAGCTCTCGTGCGGCAGCAGCTGCCTGAGAAGTACAAAGAGATTTTCTTCGACCAGAGCAAGAACG
GCTACGCCGGCTACATTGACGGCGGAGCCAGCCAGGAAGAGTTCTACAAGTTCATCAAGCCCATCCTGGA
AAAGATGGACGGCACCGAGGAACTGCTCGTGAAGCTGAACAGAGAGGACCTGCTGCGGAAGCAGCGGACC
TTCGACAACGGCAGCATCCCCCACCAGATCCACCTGGGAGAGCTGCACGCCATTCTGCGGCGGCAGGAAG
ATTTTTACCCATTCCTGAAGGACAACCGGGAAAAGATCGAGAAGATCCTGACCTTCCGCATCCCCTACTA
CGTGGGCCCTCTGGCCAGGGGAAACAGCAGATTCGCCTGGATGACCAGAAAGAGCGAGGAAACCATCACC
CCCTGGAACTTCGAGGAAGTGGTGGACAAGGGCGCTTCCGCCCAGAGCTTCATCGAGCGGATGACCAACT
TCGATAAGAACCTGCCCAACGAGAAGGTGCTGCCCAAGCACAGCCTGCTGTACGAGTACTTCACCATGTA
TAACGAGCTGACCAAAGTGAAATACGTGACCGAGGGAATGAGAAAGCCCGCCTTCCTGAGCGGCGAGCAG
AAAAAGGCCATCGTGGACCTGCTGTTCAAGACCAACCGGAAAGTGACCGTGAAGCAGCTGAAAGAGGACT
ACTTCAAGAAAATCGAGTGCTTCGACTCCGTGGAAATCTCCGGCGTGGAAGATCGGTTCAACGCCTCCCT
GGGCACATACCACGATCTGCTGAAAATTATCAAGGACAAGGACTTCCTGGACAATGAGGAAAACGAGGAC
ATTCTGGAAGATATCGTGCTGACCCTGACACTGTTTGAGGACAGAGAGATGATCGAGGAACGGCTGAAAA
CCTATGCCCACCTGTTCGACGACAAAGTGATGAAGCAGCTGAAGCGGCGGAGATACACCGGCTGGGGCAG
GCTGAGCCGGAAGCTGATCAACGGCATCCGGGACAAGCAGTCCGGCAAGACAATCCTGGATTTCCTGAAG
TCCGACGGCTTCGCCAACAGAAACTTCATGCAGCTGATCCACGACGACAGCCTGACCTTTAAAGAGGACA
TCCAGAAAGCCCAGGTGTCCGGCCAGGGCGATAGCCTGCACGAGCACATTGCCAATCTGGCCGGCAGCCC
CGCCATTAAGAAGGGCATCCTGCAGACAGTGAAGGTGGTGGACGAGCTCGTGAAAGTGATGGGCCGGCAC
AAGCCCGAGAACATCGTGATCGAAATGGCCAGAGAGAACCAGACCACCCAGAAGGGACAGAAGAACAGCC
GCGAGAGAATGAAGCGGATCGAAGAGGGCATCAAAGAGCTGGGCAGCCAGATCCTGAAAGAACACCCCGT
GGAAAACACCCAGCTGCAGAACGAGAAGCTGTACCTGTACTACCTGCAGAATGGGCGGGATATGTACGTG
GACCAGGAACTGGACATCAACCGGCTGTCCGACTACGATGTGGACCATATCGTGCCTCAGAGCTTTCTGA
AGGACGACTCCATCGACAACAAGGTGCTGACCAGAAGCGACAAGAACCGGGGCAAGAGCGACAACGTGCC
CTCCGAAGAGGTCGTGAAGAAGATGAAGAACTACTGGCGGCAGCTGCTGAACGCCAAGCTGATTACCCAG
AGAAAGTTCGACAATCTGACCAAGGCCGAGAGAGGCGGCCTGAGCGAACTGGATAAGGCCGGCTTCATCA
AGAGACAGCTGGTGGAAACCCGGCAGATCACAAAGCACGTGGCACAGATCCTGGACTCCCGGATGAACAC
TAAGTACGACGAGAATGACAAGCTGATCCGGGAAGTGAAAGTGATCACCCTGAAGTCCAAGCTGGTGTCC
GATTTCCGGAAGGATTTCCAGTTTTACAAAGTGCGCGAGATCAACAACTACCACCACGCCCACGACGCCT
ACCTGAACGCCGTCGTGGGAACCGCCCTGATCAAAAAGTACCCTAAGCTGGAAAGCGAGTTCGTGTACGG
CGACTACAAGGTGTACGACGTGCGGAAGATGATCGCCAAGAGCGAGCAGGAAATCGGCAAGGCTACCGCC
AAGTACTTCTTCTACAGCAACATCATGAACTTTTTCAAGACCGAGATTACCCTGGCCAACGGCGAGATCC
GGAAGCGGCCTCTGATCGAGACAAACGGCGAAACCGGGGAGATCGTGTGGGATAAGGGCCGGGATTTTGC
CACCGTGCGGAAAGTGCTGAGCATGCCCCAAGTGAATATCGTGAAAAAGACCGAGGTGCAGACAGGCGGC
TTCAGCAAAGAGTCTATCCTGCCCAAGAGGAACAGCGATAAGCTGATCGCCAGAAAGAAGGACTGGGACC
CTAAGAAGTACGGCGGCTTCGACAGCCCCACCGTGGCCTATTCTGTGCTGGTGGTGGCCAAAGTGGAAAA
GGGCAAGTCCAAGAAACTGAAGAGTGTGAAAGAGCTGCTGGGGATCACCATCATGGAAAGAAGCAGCTTC
GAGAAGAATCCCATCGACTTTCTGGAAGCCAAGGGCTACAAAGAAGTGAAAAAGGACCTGATCATCAAGC
TGCCTAAGTACTCCCTGTTCGAGCTGGAAAACGGCCGGAAGAGAATGCTGGCCTCTGCCGGCGAACTGCA
GAAGGGAAACGAACTGGCCCTGCCCTCCAAATATGTGAACTTCCTGTACCTGGCCAGCCACTATGAGAAG
CTGAAGGGCTCCCCCGAGGATAATGAGCAGAAACAGCTGTTTGTGGAACAGCACAAGCACTACCTGGACG
AGATCATCGAGCAGATCAGCGAGTTCTCCAAGAGAGTGATCCTGGCCGACGCTAATCTGGACAAAGTGCT
GTCCGCCTACAACAAGCACCGGGATAAGCCCATCAGAGAGCAGGCCGAGAATATCATCCACCTGTTTACC
CTGACCAATCTGGGAGCCCCTGCCGCCTTCAAGTACTTTGACACCACCATCGACCGGAAGAGGTACACCA
GCACCAAAGAGGTGCTGGACGCCACCCTGATCCACCAGAGCATCACCGGCCTGTACGAGACACGGATCGA
CCTGTCTCAGCTGGGAGGCGACAAAAGGCCGGCGGCCACGAAAAAGGCCGGCCAGGCAAAAAAGAAAAAG
TAAGAATTCCTAGAGCTCGCTGATCAGCCTCGACTGTGCCTTCTAGTTGCCAGCCATCTGTTGTTTGCCC
CTCCCCCGTGCCTTCCTTGACCCTGGAAGGTGCCACTCCCACTGTCCTTTCCTAATAAAATGAGGAAATT
GCATCGCATTGTCTGAGTAGGTGTCATTCTATTCTGGGGGGTGGGGTGGGGCAGGACAGCAAGGGGGAGG
ATTGGGAAGAGAATAGCAGGCATGCTGGGGAGCGGCCGCTAGTTATTAATAGTAATCAATTACGGGGTCA
TTAGTTCATAGCCCATATATGGAGTTCCGCGTTACATAACTTACGGTAAATGGCCCGCCTGGCTGACCGC
CCAACGACCCCCGCCCATTGACGTCAATAATGACGTATGTTCCCATAGTAACGCCAATAGGGACTTTCCA
TTGACGTCAATGGGTGGAGTATTTACGGTAAACTGCCCACTTGGCAGTACATCAAGTGTATCATATGCCA
AGTACGCCCCCTATTGACGTCAATGACGGTAAATGGCCCGCCTGGCATTATGCCCAGTACATGACCTTAT
GGGACTTTCCTACTTGGCAGTACATCTACGTATTAGTCATCGCTATTACCATGGTGATGCGGTTTTGGCA
GTACATCAATGGGCGTGGATAGCGGTTTGACTCACGGGGATTTCCAAGTCTCCACCCCATTGACGTCAAT
GGGAGTTTGTTTTGGCACCAAAATCAACGGGACTTTCCAAAATGTCGTAACAACTCCGCCCCATTGACGC
AAATGGGCGGTAGGCGTGTACGGTGGGAGGTCTATATAAGCAGAGCTGGTTTAGTGAACCGTCAGATCCG
CTAGCATGGTGAGCAAGGGCGAGGAGCTGTTCACCGGGGTGGTGCCCATCCTGGTCGAGCTGGACGGCGA
CGTAAACGGCCACAAGTTCAGCGTGTCCGGCGAGGGCGAGGGCGATGCCACCTACGGCAAGCTGACCCTG
AAGTTCATCTGCACCACCGGCAAGCTGCCCGTGCCCTGGCCCACCCTCGTGACCACCCTGACCTACGGCG
TGCAGTGCTTCAGCCGCTACCCCGACCACATGAAGCAGCACGACTTCTTCAAGTCCGCCATGCCCGAAGG
CTACGTCCAGGAGCGCACCATCTTCTTCAAGGACGACGGCAACTACAAGACCCGCGCCGAGGTGAAGTTC
GAGGGCGACACCCTGGTGAACCGCATCGAGCTGAAGGGCATCGACTTCAAGGAGGACGGCAACATCCTGG
GGCACAAGCTGGAGTACAACTACAACAGCCACAACGTCTATATCATGGCCGACAAGCAGAAGAACGGCAT
CAAGGTGAACTTCAAGATCCGCCACAACATCGAGGACGGCAGCGTGCAGCTCGCCGACCACTACCAGTAG
AACACCCCCATCGGCGACGGCCCCGTGCTGCTGCCCGACAACCACTACCTGAGCACCCAGTCCGCCCTGA
GCAAAGACCCCAACGAGAAGCGCGATCACATGGTCCTGCTGGAGTTCGTGACCGCCGCCGGGATCACTCT
CGGCATGGACGAGCTGTACAAGTAAGGATCCGGGATGCAGAAATTGATGATCTATTAAACAATAAAGATG
TCCACTAAAATGGAAGTTTTTCCTGTCATACTTTGTTAAGAAGGGTGAGAACAGAGTACCTACATTTTGA
ATGGAAGGATTGGAGCTACGGGGGTGGGGGTGGGGTGGGATTAGATAAATGCCTGCTCTTTACTGAAGGC
TCTTTACTATTGCTTTATGATAATGTTTCATAGTTGGATATCATAATTTAAACAAGCAAAACCAAATTAA
GGGCCAGCTCATTCCTCCCACTCATGATCTATAGATCTATAGATCTCTCGTGGGATCATTGTTTTTCTCT
TGATTCCCACTTTGTGGTTCTAAGTACTGTGGTTTCCAAATGTGTCAGTTTCATAGCCTGAAGAACGAGA
TCAGCAGCCTCTGTTCCACATACACTTCATTCTCAGTATTGTTTTGCCAAGTTCTAATTCCATCAGAAGC
TGGTCGACCTGCAGGGGCGCCTGATGCGGTATTTTCTCCTTACGCATCTGTGCGGTATTTCACACCGCAT
A
[95 nt withheld, positions 8262-8356]
T
[46 nt withheld, positions 8358-8403]
C
[141 nt withheld, positions 8405-8545]
CCTTTGACGTTGGAGTCCACGTTCTTT
[37 nt withheld, positions 8573-8609]
ACTCTATCTCGGGCTATTCTTTTGATTTATAAGGGATTTTGCCGATTTCGGTCTATTGGTTAAAAAATGA
GCTGATTTAACAAAAATTTAACGCGAATTTTAACAAAATATTAACGTTTACAATTTTATGGTGCACTCTC
AGTACAATCTGCTCTGATGCCGCATAGTTAAGCCAGCCCCGACACCCGCCAACACCCGCTGACGCGCCCT
GACGGGCTTGTCTGCTCCCGGCATCCGCTTACAGACAAGCTGTGACCGTCTCCGGGAGCTGCATGTGTCA
GAGGTTTTCACCGTCATCACCGAAACGCGCGAGACGAAAGGGCCTCGTGATACGCCTATTTTTATAGGTT
AATGTCATGATAATAATGGTTTCTTAGACGTCAGGTGGCACTTTTCGGGGAAATGTGCGCGGAACCCCTA
TTTGTTTATTTTTCTAAATACATTCAAATATGTATCCGCTCATGAGACAATAACCCTGATAAATGCTTCA
ATAATATTGAAAAAGGAAGAGTATGAGTATTCAACATTTCCGTGTCGCCCTTATTCCCTTTTTTGCGGCA
TTTTGCCTTCCTGTTTTTGCTCACCCAGAAACGCTGGTGAAAGTAAAAGATGCTGAAGATCAGTTGGGTG
CACGAGTGGGTTACATCGAACTGGATCTCAACAGCGGTAAGATCCTTGAGAGTTTTCGCCCCGAAGAACG
TTTTCCAATGATGAGCACTTTTAAAGTTCTGCTATGTGGCGCGGTATTATCCCGTATTGACGCCGGGCAA
GAGCAACTCGGTCGCCGCATACACTATTCTCAGAATGACTTGGTTGAGTACTCACCAGTCACAGAAAAGC
ATCTTACGGATGGCATGACAGTAAGAGAATTATGCAGTGCTGCCATAACCATGAGTGATAACACTGCGGC
CAACTTACTTCTGACAACGATCGGAGGACCGAAGGAGCTAACCGCTTTTTTGCACAACATGGGGGATCAT
GTAACTCGCCTTGATCGTTGGGAACCGGAGCTGAATGAAGCCATACCAAACGACGAGCGTGACACCACGA
TGCCTGTAGCAATGGCAACAACGTTGCGCAAACTATTAACTGGCGAACTACTTACTCTAGCTTCCCGGCA
ACAATTAATAGACTGGATGGAGGCGGATAAAGTTGCAGGACCACTTCTGCGCTCGGCCCTTCCGGCTGGC
TGGTTTATTGCTGATAAATCTGGAGCCGGTGAGCGTGGAAGCCGCGGTATCATTGCAGCACTGGGGCCAG
ATGGTAAGCCCTCCCGTATCGTAGTTATCTACACGACGGGGAGTCAGGCAACTATGGATGAACGAAATAG
ACAGATCGCTGAGATAGGTGCCTCACTGATTAAGCATTGGTAACTGTCAGACCAAGTTTACTCATATATA
CTTTAGATTGATTTAAAACTTCATTTTTAATTTAAAAGGATCTAGGTGAAGATCCTTTTTGATAATCTCA
TGACCAAAATCCCTTAACGTGAGTTTTCGTTCCACTGAGCGTCAGACCCCGTAGAAAAGATCAAAGGATC
TTC
Features (pLannotate 1.2.2; 21 found; start..end, strand, type, name):
      1..589     +  rep_origin     ori: high-copy-number ColE1/pMB1/pBR322/pUC origin of replication
    651..891     +  promoter       U6 promoter: RNA polymerase III promoter for human U6 snRNA
    921..996     +  misc_RNA       gRNA scaffold: guide RNA scaffold for the Streptococcus pyogenes CRISPR/Cas9 system
   1003..1046    +  misc_RNA       gRNA scaffold (fragment): guide RNA scaffold for the Streptococcus pyogenes CRISPR/Cas9 system
   1093..1378    +  enhancer       CMV enhancer: human cytomegalovirus immediate early enhancer; contains an 18-bp deletion relative to the standard CMV enhancer
   1380..1646    +  promoter       chicken β-actin promoter: No description available
   1647..1874    +  intron         hybrid intron: hybrid between chicken β-actin (CBA) and minute virus of mice (MMV) introns (Gray et al., 2011)
   2012..3727    +  CDS            Cas9(N): N-terminal portion of Streptococcus pyogenes Cas9 (Zetsche et al., 2015)
   3614..6112    +  CDS            Cas9(C): C-terminal portion of Streptococcus pyogenes Cas9 (Zetsche et al., 2015)
   6113..6160    +  CDS            nucleoplasmin NLS: bipartite nuclear localization signal from nucleoplasmin
   6194..6305    +  polyA_signal   bGH poly(A) signal: bovine growth hormone polyadenylation signal
   6470..6773    +  enhancer       CMV enhancer: human cytomegalovirus immediate early enhancer
   6774..6977    +  promoter       CMV promoter: human cytomegalovirus (CMV) immediate early promoter
   7006..7725    +  CDS            EGFP: the original enhanced GFP (Yang et al., 1996) mammalian codon-optimized
   7736..8188    +  polyA_signal   PGK poly(A) signal: mouse phosphoglycerate kinase 1 polyadenylation signal
   8210..8261    -  misc_feature   bom (fragment): basis of mobility region from pBR322
   8280..8735    +  rep_origin     f1 ori (sequence partly withheld): f1 bacteriophage origin of replication; arrow indicates direction of (+) strand synthesis
   8736..8785    -  misc_feature   bom (fragment): basis of mobility region from pBR322
   8887..8922    -  CDS            rop (fragment): Rop protein, which maintains plasmids at low copy number; rop
   9017..9121    +  promoter       AmpR promoter: bla
   9122..9982    +  CDS            AmpR: β-lactamase; bla; confers resistance to ampicillin, carbenicillin, and related antibiotics
