[The description below was written by a language model from this plasmid's Addgene catalogue record and pLannotate feature annotations shown in this document.]
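Description:
C119 is a pX330-derived, all-in-one CRISPR-Cas9 plasmid for transient expression in mammalian cells, carrying a guide RNA directed at the human PABPC1 locus near the stop codon. It is propagated in bacteria through a high-copy ColE1/pUC-type origin with ampicillin selection (AmpR/β-lactamase). An f1 phage origin and small remnants of pBR322 bom and rop sequences are also annotated in the backbone. The sequenced plasmid is about 10.2 kb.

The guide is transcribed by RNA polymerase III from the human U6 promoter. The short gap between that promoter and the annotated S. pyogenes gRNA scaffold is where the PABPC1-targeting spacer sits, and a partial second scaffold fragment is annotated just downstream. S. pyogenes Cas9 is expressed from a hybrid CBh-type promoter (CMV enhancer, chicken β-actin promoter and hybrid intron). It appears in the table as overlapping N- and C-terminal annotations that together span one continuous coding region, followed by a nucleoplasmin NLS for nuclear import and a bGH polyadenylation signal. Repository sequencing found a V559M difference in Cas9, which the depositing lab does not expect to affect function. Unlike standard pX330, the feature table also shows a separate CMV enhancer/promoter-driven EGFP cassette with a PGK poly(A) signal, which could serve to identify or sort transfected cells.

Cutting close to the stop codon is the usual arrangement for editing the C-terminal end of an endogenous gene, for example knocking in a tag with a co-delivered repair template. However, the record states only the target location, not the intended edit or any donor.
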