Addgene plasmid #174354: C119
Purpose: CRISPR-Cas9 with guide targeting human PABPC1 genomic location near STOP codon
Depositing lab: David Bartel. Depositing organization: Whitehead Institute for Biomedical Research. Publication: The molecular basis of coupling between poly(A)-tail length and translational efficiency. Xiang K, Bartel DP. Elife. 2021 Jul 2;10. pii: 66493. doi: 10.7554/eLife.66493. PubMed 34213414.
Backbone
  Vector backbone: pX330
  Vector type: CRISPR
Growth in bacteria
  Bacterial resistance: Ampicillin, 100 μg/mL
  Growth temperature: 30°C
  Growth strain: NEB Stable
  Copy number: Unknown
Gene/Insert
  Gene/Insert name: gRNA sequence targeting human PABPC1 near stop codon region
Terms and licenses: Academic/Nonprofit Terms; Industry Terms: Not Available to Industry
Depositor comments: Addgene QC identified a V559M difference in Cas9 that the depositing lab does not believe functional impacts the use of the plasmid.
How to cite: C119 was a gift from David Bartel (Addgene plasmid # 174354 ; http://n2t.net/addgene:174354 ; RRID:Addgene_174354)
